>Addgene plasmid #122727 | HPV16 E6 TCR | addgene full sequence | sequence record 241464 | Addgene NGS Result
CGCCGGGAGGTAAGCTGGCCAGCGGTCGTTTCGTGTCTGTCTCTGTCTTTGTGCGTGTTTGTGCCGGCAT
CTAATGTTTGCGCCTGCGTCTGTACTAGTTAGCTAACTAGCTCTGTATCTGGCGGACCCGTGGTGGAACT
GACGAGTTCGGAACACCCGGCCGCAACCCTGGGAGACGTCCCAGGGACTTCGGGGGCCGTTTTTGTGGCC
CGACCTGAGTCCTAAAATCCCGATCGTTTAGGACTCTTTGGTGCACCCCCCTTAGAGGAGGGATATGTGG
TTCTGGTAGGAGACGAGAACCTAAAACAGTTCCCGCCTCCGTCTGAATTTTTGCTTTCGGTTTGGGACCG
AAGCCGCGCCGCGCGTCTTGTCTGCTGCAGCATCGTTCTGTGTTGTCTCTGTCTGACTGTGTTTCTGTAT
TTGTCTGAAAATATGGGCCCGGGCTAGCCTGTTACCACTCCCTTAAGTTTGACCTTAGGTCACTGGAAAG
ATGTCGAGCGGATCGCTCACAACCAGTCGGTAGATGTCAAGAAGAGACGTTGGGTTACCTTCTGCTCTGC
AGAATGGCCAACCTTTAACGTCGGATGGCCGCGAGACGGCACCTTTAACCGAGACCTCATCACCCAGGTT
AAGATCAAGGTCTTTTCACCTGGCCCGCATGGACACCCAGACCAGGTCCCCTACATCGTGACCTGGGAAG
CCTTGGCTTTTGACCCCCCTCCCTGGGTCAAGCCCTTTGTACACCCTAAGCCTCCGCCTCCTCTTCCTCC
ATCCGCCCCGTCTCTCCCCCTTGAACCTCCTCGTTCGACCCCGCCTCGATCCTCCCTTTATCCAGCCCTC
ACTCCTTCTCTAGGCGCCCCCATATGGCCATATGAGATCTTATATGGGGCACCCCCGCCCCTTGTAAACT
TCCCTGACCCTGACATGACAAGAGTTACTAACAGCCCCTCTCTCCAAGCTCACTTACAGGCTCTCTACTT
AGTCCAGCACGAAGTCTGGAGACCTCTGGCGGCAGCCTACCAAGAACAACTGGACCGACCGGTGGTACCT
CACCCTTACCGAGTCGGCGACACAGTGTGGGTCCGCCGACACCAGACTAAGAACCTAGAACCTCGCTGGA
AAGGACCTTACACAGTCCTGCTGACCACCCCCACCGCCCTCAAAGTAGACGGCATCGCAGCTTGGATACA
CGCCGCCCACGTGAAGGCTGCCGACCCCGGGGGTGGACCATCCTCTAGACCGCCATGGCCCTTGAACATC
TGTTGATAATACTGTGGATGCAACTTACCTGGGTATCTGGTCAGCAATTGAACCAGTCTCCACAGTCCAT
GTTTATCCAAGAAGGGGAGGACGTGTCCATGAATTGTACAAGCTCCAGTATCTTCAACACGTGGCTGTGG
TACAAACAGGATCCTGGGGAAGGACCAGTACTGTTGATAGCCCTCTATAAGGCGGGCGAACTGACATCCA
ATGGAAGACTCACAGCCCAATTCGGAATTACCCGGAAGGATTCTTTCCTCAACATCTCCGCGAGTATTCC
ATCTGATGTAGGAATATACTTCTGTGCAGGGCATCCGTCTAGCAACAGTGGATATGCCCTCAATTTTGGA
AAGGGCACCTCCCTGCTGGTTACCCCAGACATTCAGAACCCCGAACCAGCCGTATATCAGTTGAAGGACC
CAAGATCTCAGGATAGTACACTCTGTTTGTTTACGGACTTTGACTCACAAATCAACGTCCCGAAGACTAT
GGAAAGTGGTACGTTCATCACAGATAAGACGGTTCTGGACATGAAGGCTATGGACTCAAAGAGCAACGGG
GCAATTGCTTGGTCCAACCAGACAAGCTTTACCTGTCAGGACATTTTTAAGGAGACTAATGCTACTTATC
CCTCCAGCGACGTTCCGTGTGATGCGACTCTTACCGAGAAGTCTTTTGAGACCGATATGAATCTCAACTT
CCAGAATCTGTCAGTGATGGGTCTGCGGATCCTGCTTCTGAAGGTTGCAGGATTCAATCTTCTTATGACT
CTCCGGCTCTGGTCTTCAAGAGCCAAAAGAAGTGGTTCTGGCGCGACGAATTTTAGTTTGCTTAAGCAAG
CCGGAGATGTGGAGGAAAATCCTGGACCGATGGGCACAAGTTTGCTGTGCTGGGTTGTGTTGGGCTTTCT
GGGTACAGATCATACTGGGGCGGGAGTCTCTCAAAGCCCCCGATACAAAGTCACTAAAAGAGGGCAGGAT
GTCGCGCTTCGCTGTGATCCCATTAGCGGGCATGTCTCCCTTTATTGGTACCGGCAGGCTTTGGGACAAG
GACCGGAGTTCCTCACTTACTTCAACTACGAAGCGCAGCAGGACAAGTCCGGTCTGCCTAATGATAGATT
CAGCGCCGAGAGACCGGAGGGCAGTATCTCTACTCTTACGATACAAAGAACGGAGCAGCGAGACTCTGCT
ATGTATAGATGTGCAAGTTCTAGCCAGACGGGTGCTCGCACGGACACTCAATATTTCGGTCCTGGTACAA
GATTGACCGTCTTGGAGGATCTCCGGAACGTCACCCCACCAAAGGTCAGTTTGTTTGAGCCATCAAAGGC
GGAGATCGCCAACAAACAGAAAGCTACGCTCGTGTGTTTGGCTCGGGGCTTCTTCCCAGACCACGTAGAA
CTTTCCTGGTGGGTCAATGGAAAGGAGGTTCATTCCGGAGTGTCCACTGATCCCCAAGCGTACAAGGAAT
CCAACTATAGCTACTGTCTCTCATCTCGGCTCCGGGTGAGTGCGACATTCTGGCATAATCCTCGGAACCA
CTTTCGATGCCAAGTGCAGTTTCATGGGTTGAGCGAGGAAGACAAGTGGCCCGAGGGCAGTCCTAAACCA
GTCACTCAAAACATAAGCGCCGAGGCATGGGGTAGAGCCGATTGTGGGATTACTAGCGCTTCATACCAAC
AAGGGGTATTGAGCGCTACAATTCTTTACGAAATTCTCCTCGGCAAGGCGACGCTCTACGCCGTACTGGT
GTCTACTCTCGTGGTTATGGCAATGGTGAAACGGAAAAACAGCTAATGAGAATTCTGCAGTCGACGGTAC
CGCGGGCCCGGGATCCGATAAAATAAAAGATTTTATTTAGTCTCCAGAAAAAGGGGGGAATGAAAGACCC
CACCTGTAGGTTTGGCAAGCTAGCTTAAGTAACGCCATTTTGCAAGGCATGGAAAATACATAACTGAGAA
TAGAGAAGTTCAGATCAAGGTTAGGAACAGAGAGACAGCAGAATATGGGCCAAACAGGATATCTGTGGTA
AGCAGTTCCTGCCCCGGCTCAGGGCCAAGAACAGATGGTCCCCAGATGCGGTCCCGCCCTCAGCAGTTTC
TAGAGAACCATCAGATGTTTCCAGGGTGCCCCAAGGACCTGAAATGACCCTGTGCCTTATTTGAACTAAC
CAATCAGTTCGCTTCTCGCTTCTGTTCGCGCGCTTCTGCTCCCCGAGCTCAATAAAAGAGCCCACAACCC
CTCACTCGGCGCGCCAGTCCTCCGATAGACTGCGTCGCCCGGGTACCCGTGTATCCAATAAACCCTCTTG
CAGTTGCATCCGACTTGTGGTCTCGCTGTTCCTTGGGAGGGTCTCCTCTGAGTGATTGACTACCCGTCAG
CGGGGGTCTTTCATGGGTAACAGTTTCTTGAAGTTGGAGAACAACATTCTGAGGGTAGGAGTCGAATATT
AAGTAATCCTGACTCAATTAGCCACTGTTTTGAATCCACATACTCCAATACTCCTGAAATCCATCGATGG
AGTTCATTATGGACAGCGCAGAAAGAGCTGGGGAGAATTGTGAAATTGTTATCCGCTCACAATTCCACAC
AACATACGAGCCGGAAGCATAAAGTGTAAAGCCTGGGGTGCCTAATGAGTGAGCTAACTCACATTAATTG
CGTTGCGCTCACTGCCCGCTTTCCAGTCGGGAAACCTGTCGTGCCAGCTGCATTAATGAATCGGCCAACG
CGCGGGGAGAGGCGGTTTGCGTATTGGGCGCTCTTCCGCTTCCTCGCTCACTGACTCGCTGCGCTCGGTC
GTTCGGCTGCGGCGAGCGGTATCAGCTCACTCAAAGGCGGTAATACGGTTATCCACAGAATCAGGGGATA
ACGCAGGAAAGAACATGTGAGCAAAAGGCCAGCAAAAGGCCAGGAACCGTAAAAAGGCCGCGTTGCTGGC
GTTTTTCCATAGGCTCCGCCCCCCTGACGAGCATCACAAAAATCGACGCTCAAGTCAGAGGTGGCGAAAC
CCGACAGGACTATAAAGATACCAGGCGTTTCCCCCTGGAAGCTCCCTCGTGCGCTCTCCTGTTCCGACCC
TGCCGCTTACCGGATACCTGTCCGCCTTTCTCCCTTCGGGAAGCGTGGCGCTTTCTCATAGCTCACGCTG
TAGGTATCTCAGTTCGGTGTAGGTCGTTCGCTCCAAGCTGGGCTGTGTGCACGAACCCCCCGTTCAGCCC
GACCGCTGCGCCTTATCCGGTAACTATCGTCTTGAGTCCAACCCGGTAAGACACGACTTATCGCCACTGG
CAGCAGCCACTGGTAACAGGATTAGCAGAGCGAGGTATGTAGGCGGTGCTACAGAGTTCTTGAAGTGGTG
GCCTAACTACGGCTACACTAGAAGAACAGTATTTGGTATCTGCGCTCTGCTGAAGCCAGTTACCTTCGGA
AAAAGAGTTGGTAGCTCTTGATCCGGCAAACAAACCACCGCTGGTAGCGGTGGTTTTTTTGTTTGCAAGC
AGCAGATTACGCGCAGAAAAAAAGGATCTCAAGAAGATCCTTTGATCTTTTCTACGGGGTCTGACGCTCA
GTGGAACGAAAACTCACGTTAAGGGATTTTGGTCATGAGATTATCAAAAAGGATCTTCACCTAGATCCTT
TTAAATTAAAAATGAAGTTTTAAATCAATCTAAAGTATATATGAGTAAACTTGGTCTGACAGTTACCAAT
GCTTAATCAGTGAGGCACCTATCTCAGCGATCTGTCTATTTCGTTCATCCATAGTTGCCTGACTCCCCGT
CGTGTAGATAACTACGATACGGGAGGGCTTACCATCTGGCCCCAGTGCTGCAATGATACCGCGAGACCCA
CGCTCACCGGCTCCAGATTTATCAGCAATAAACCAGCCAGCCGGAAGGGCCGAGCGCAGAAGTGGTCCTG
CAACTTTATCCGCCTCCATCCAGTCTATTAATTGTTGCCGGGAAGCTAGAGTAAGTAGTTCGCCAGTTAA
TAGTTTGCGCAACGTTGTTGCCATTGCTACAGGCATCGTGGTGTCACGCTCGTCGTTTGGTATGGCTTCA
TTCAGCTCCGGTTCCCAACGATCAAGGCGAGTTACATGATCCCCCATGTTGTGCAAAAAAGCGGTTAGCT
CCTTCGGTCCTCCGATCGTTGTCAGAAGTAAGTTGGCCGCAGTGTTATCACTCATGGTTATGGCAGCACT
GCATAATTCTCTTACTGTCATGCCATCCGTAAGATGCTTTTCTGTGACTGGTGAGTACTCAACCAAGTCA
TTCTGAGAATAGTGTATGCGGCGACCGAGTTGCTCTTGCCCGGCGTCAATACGGGATAATACCGCGCCAC
ATAGCAGAACTTTAAAAGTGCTCATCATTGGAAAACGTTCTTCGGGGCGAAAACTCTCAAGGATCTTACC
GCTGTTGAGATCCAGTTCGATGTAACCCACTCGTGCACCCAACTGATCTTCAGCATCTTTTACTTTCACC
AGCGTTTCTGGGTGAGCAAAAACAGGAAGGCAAAATGCCGCAAAAAAGGGAATAAGGGCGACACGGAAAT
GTTGAATACTCATACTCTTCCTTTTTCAATATTATTGAAGCATTTATCAGGGTTATTGTCTCATGAGCGG
ATACATATTTGAATGTATTTAGAAAAATAAACAAATAGGGGTTCCGCGCACATTTCCCCGAAAAGTGCCA
CCTGACGTCTAAGAAACCATTATTATCATGACATTAACCTATAAAAATAGGCGTATCACGAGGCCCTTTC
GTCTCGCGCGTTTCGGTGATGACGGTGAAAACCTCTGACACATGCAGCTCCCGGAGACGGTCACAGCTTG
TCTGTAAGCGGATGCCGGGAGCAGACAAGCCCGTCAGGGCGCGTCAGCGGGTGTTGGCGGGTGTCGGGGC
TGGCTTAACTATGCGGCATCAGAGCAGATTGTACTGAGAGTGCACCATATGCGGTGTGAAATACCGCACA
GATGCGTAAGGAGAAAATACCGCATCAGGCGCCATTCGCCATTCAGGCTGCGCAACTGTTGGGAAGGGCG
ATCGGTGCGGGCCTCTTCGCTATTACGCCAGCTGGCGAAAGGGGGATGTGCTGCAAGGCGATTAAGTTGG
GTAACGCCAGGGTTTTCCCAGTCACGACGTTGTAAAACGACGGCGCAAGGAATGGTGCATGCAAGGAGAT
GGCGCCCAACAGTCCCCCGGCCACGGGGCCTGCCACCATACCCACGCCGAAACAAGCGCTCATGAGCCCG
AAGTGGCGAGCCCGATCTTCCCCATCGGTGATGTCGGCGATATAGGCGCCAGCAACCGCACCTGTGGCGC
CGGTGATGCCGGCCACGATGCGTCCGGCGTAGAGGCGATTAGTCCAATTTGTTAAAGACAGGATATCAGT
GGTCCAGGCTCTAGTTTTGACTCAACAATATCACCAGCTGAAGCCTATAGAGTACGAGCCATAGATAAAA
TAAAAGATTTTATTTAGTCTCCAGAAAAAGGGGGGAATGAAAGACCCCACCTGTAGGTTTGGCAAGCTAG
CTTAAGTAACGCCATTTTGCAAGGCATGGAAAATACATAACTGAGAATAGAGAAGTTCAGATCAAGGTTA
GGAACAGAGAGACAGCAGAATATGGGCCAAACAGGATATCTGTGGTAAGCAGTTCCTGCCCCGGCTCAGG
GCCAAGAACAGATGGTCCCCAGATGCGGTCCCGCCCTCAGCAGTTTCTAGAGAACCATCAGATGTTTCCA
GGGTGCCCCAAGGACCTGAAATGACCCTGTGCCTTATTTGAACTAACCAATCAGTTCGCTTCTCGCTTCT
GTTCGCGCGCTTCTGCTCCCCGAGCTCAATAAAAGAGCCCACAACCCCTCACTCGGCGCGCCAGTCCTCC
GATAGACTGCGTCGCCCGGGTACCCGTATTCCCAATAAAGCCTCTTGCTGTTTGCATCCGAATCGTGGAC
TCGCTGATCCTTGGGAGGGTCTCCTCAGATTGATTGACTGCCCACCTCGGGGGTCTTTCATTTGGAGGTT
CCACCGAGATTTGGAGACCCCTGCCCAGGGACCACCGACCCCCC
Features (pLannotate 1.2.2; 22 found; start..end, strand, type, name):
     79..377     +  misc_feature   MMLV Ψ (fragment): packaging signal of Moloney murine leukemia virus (MMLV)
    449..858     +  CDS            gag (truncated) (fragment): truncated Moloney murine leukemia virus (MMLV) gag gene lacking the start codon
    868..1240    +  misc_feature   pol region: Moloney murine leukemia virus (MMLV) pol region containing the splice acceptor site
   1245..2048    +  CDS            TRA: TRAR1_HUMAN - Experimental evidence at protein level: Swiss-Prot protein existence level 1. The alpha chain of TRAV27*01J42*01C*01/TRBV19*01J2S7*01C*02 alpha-beta T cell receptor (TR) clonotype that is specific for HLA- A*02:01-restricted M/matrix protein 1 immunodominant epitope GILGFVFTL of influenza A virus (IAV). Classified as a public TR clonotype, it is preferentially selected in effector memory CD8-positive T cells among multiple HLA-A*02:01 carriers and confers long-lived immunity against IAV infection. Can cross-recognize sporadically emerging IAV variants by molecular mimicry, induci
   2130..2471    +  CDS            TRBV7-9: TVB79_HUMAN - Experimental evidence at protein level: Swiss-Prot protein existence level 1. V region of the variable domain of T cell receptor (TR) beta chain that participates in the antigen recognition (PubMed:24600447). Alpha-beta T cell receptors are antigen specific receptors which are essential to the immune response and are present on the cell surface of T lymphocytes. Recognize peptide-major histocompatibility (MH) (pMH) complexes that are displayed by antigen presenting cells (APC), a prerequisite for efficient T cell adaptive immunity against pathogens (PubMed:25493333). Binding of a
   2490..2534    +  CDS            TRBJ2-3 (fragment): TJB23_HUMAN - Protein predicted: Swiss-Prot protein existence level 4. J region of the variable domain of T cell receptor (TR) beta chain that participates in the antigen recognition (PubMed:24600447). Alpha-beta T cell receptors are antigen specific receptors which are essential to the immune response and are present on the cell surface of T lymphocytes. Recognize peptide-major histocompatibility (MH) (pMH) complexes that are displayed by antigen presenting cells (APC), a prerequisite for efficient T cell adaptive immunity against pathogens (PubMed:25493333). Binding of alpha-beta TR to pMH c
   2535..3053    +  CDS            TCB1_MOUSE: Experimental evidence at protein level: Swiss-Prot protein existence level 1. From Mus musculus (Mouse).
   3060..3096    +  misc_feature   MCS (fragment): multiple cloning site
   3140..3654    +  LTR            3' LTR: 3' long terminal repeat from murine embryonic stem cell virus
   3826..3842    -  protein_bind   lac operator: The lac repressor binds to the lac operator to inhibit transcription in E. coli. This inhibition can be relieved by adding lactose or isopropyl-β-D-thiogalactopyranoside (IPTG). lac repressor encoded by lacI
   3850..3880    -  promoter       lac promoter: promoter for the E. coli lac operon
   3895..3916    -  protein_bind   CAP binding site: CAP binding activates transcription in the presence of cAMP. E. coli catabolite activator protein
   3929..4021    -  CDS            lacI (fragment): lac repressor; lacI; The lac repressor binds to the lac operator to inhibit transcription in E. coli. This inhibition can be relieved by adding lactose or isopropyl-β-D-thiogalactopyranoside (IPTG).
   4204..4792    -  rep_origin     ori: high-copy-number ColE1/pMB1/pBR322/pUC origin of replication
   4963..5823    -  CDS            AmpR: β-lactamase; bla; confers resistance to ampicillin, carbenicillin, and related antibiotics
   5824..5928    -  promoter       AmpR promoter: bla
   6023..6058    +  CDS            rop (fragment): Rop protein, which maintains plasmids at low copy number; rop
   6160..6259    +  misc_feature   bom (fragment): basis of mobility region from pBR322
   6265..6414    -  CDS            lacZα (fragment): LacZα fragment of β-galactosidase; lacZ fragment
   6414..6615    -  CDS            TcR (fragment): tetracycline efflux protein; tet; confers resistance to tetracycline
   6616..6714    +  CDS            env (fragment): murine leukemia virus gPr80 envelope polyprotein precursor; env; proteolytically cleaved into gp70SU and p15TM subunits
   6756..7272    +  LTR            5' LTR: 5' long terminal repeat from murine embryonic stem cell virus
