[The description below was written by a language model from this plasmid's Addgene catalogue record and pLannotate feature annotations shown in this document.]
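Description:
HPV16 E6 TCR is a gammaretroviral transfer plasmid of about 7.3 kb, built on the MSGV1 backbone and designed to express a T cell receptor directed against the E6 oncoprotein of human papillomavirus type 16. The viral cassette is flanked by 5′ and 3′ long terminal repeats annotated as murine embryonic stem cell virus LTRs. No separate internal promoter is annotated, so expression is presumably driven from the 5′ LTR. Downstream of that LTR lie the MMLV Ψ packaging signal, a truncated gag segment lacking its start codon, and a pol-derived region carrying a splice acceptor. Together these elements support encapsidation of the genomic RNA and production of a spliced transcript for the transgene. As a transfer vector it does not encode functional gag, pol or env, so these must be supplied in trans by a packaging system to make replication-defective particles.

The synthetic insert of roughly 1.8 kb encodes both receptor chains in the same orientation, an alpha chain followed by a beta chain. The automated annotation matched the alpha chain to a human influenza-specific TCR alpha entry. This is a homology hit to a related protein and does not indicate the receptor's specificity. The beta chain is annotated as human TRBV7-9 and TRBJ2-3 segments joined to a mouse beta constant region, indicating a chimeric human–mouse design. An unannotated gap of about 80 bp separates the two reading frames, and the record does not say what linker occupies it.

The plasmid is propagated in E. coli through a ColE1/pUC-type origin and ampicillin resistance. The catalogue lists it as low copy. Short lac, tet, rop and bom fragments are backbone remnants. The associated work concerns engineering T cells to target HPV-16-positive epithelial cancer cells.
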