Addgene plasmid #122727: HPV16 E6 TCR
Purpose: Express HPV16 E6 TCR
Depositing lab: Christian Hinrichs. Depositing organization: National Cancer Institute (NCI). Publication: Targeting of HPV-16+ Epithelial Cancer Cells by TCR Gene Engineered T Cells Directed against E6. Draper LM, Kwong ML, Gros A, Stevanovic S, Tran E, Kerkar S, Raffeld M, Rosenberg SA, Hinrichs CS. Clin Cancer Res. 2015 Oct 1;21(19):4431-9. doi: 10.1158/1078-0432.CCR-14-3341. PubMed 26429982.
Backbone
  Vector backbone: MSGV1
  Backbone size w/o insert (bp): 5500
  Total vector size (bp): 7300
  Vector type: Retroviral
Growth in bacteria
  Bacterial resistance: Ampicillin, 100 μg/mL
  Growth temperature: 37°C
  Growth strain: NEB Stable
  Growth instructions: Top10 cells may also be used.
  Copy number: Low Copy
Gene/Insert
  Gene/Insert name: HPV16 E6 TCR
  Species: Synthetic
  Insert size (bp): 1800
  Cloning method: Unknown
  Sequencing primers: 5′ N/A; 3′ N/A
Terms and licenses: Academic/Nonprofit Terms; Industry Terms: Not Available to Industry
How to cite: HPV16 E6 TCR was a gift from Christian Hinrichs (Addgene plasmid # 122727 ; http://n2t.net/addgene:122727 ; RRID:Addgene_122727)
