>Addgene plasmid #122727 | HPV16 E6 TCR | depositor partial sequence | sequence record 234230 | HPV16 E6 TCR sequence 1815 bps
ATGGCCCTTGAACATCTGTTGATAATACTGTGGATGCAACTTACCTGGGTATCTGGTCAGCAATTGAACC
AGTCTCCACAGTCCATGTTTATCCAAGAAGGGGAGGACGTGTCCATGAATTGTACAAGCTCCAGTATCTT
CAACACGTGGCTGTGGTACAAACAGGATCCTGGGGAAGGACCAGTACTGTTGATAGCCCTCTATAAGGCG
GGCGAACTGACATCCAATGGAAGACTCACAGCCCAATTCGGAATTACCCGGAAGGATTCTTTCCTCAACA
TCTCCGCGAGTATTCCATCTGATGTAGGAATATACTTCTGTGCAGGGCATCCGTCTAGCAACAGTGGATA
TGCCCTCAATTTTGGAAAGGGCACCTCCCTGCTGGTTACCCCAGACATTCAGAACCCCGAACCAGCCGTA
TATCAGTTGAAGGACCCAAGATCTCAGGATAGTACACTCTGTTTGTTTACGGACTTTGACTCACAAATCA
ACGTCCCGAAGACTATGGAAAGTGGTACGTTCATCACAGATAAGACGGTTCTGGACATGAAGGCTATGGA
CTCAAAGAGCAACGGGGCAATTGCTTGGTCCAACCAGACAAGCTTTACCTGTCAGGACATTTTTAAGGAG
ACTAATGCTACTTATCCCTCCAGCGACGTTCCGTGTGATGCGACTCTTACCGAGAAGTCTTTTGAGACCG
ATATGAATCTCAACTTCCAGAATCTGTCAGTGATGGGTCTGCGGATCCTGCTTCTGAAGGTTGCAGGATT
CAATCTTCTTATGACTCTCCGGCTCTGGTCTTCAAGAGCCAAAAGAAGTGGTTCTGGCGCGACGAATTTT
AGTTTGCTTAAGCAAGCCGGAGATGTGGAGGAAAATCCTGGACCGATGGGCACAAGTTTGCTGTGCTGGG
TTGTGTTGGGCTTTCTGGGTACAGATCATACTGGGGCGGGAGTCTCTCAAAGCCCCCGATACAAAGTCAC
TAAAAGAGGGCAGGATGTCGCGCTTCGCTGTGATCCCATTAGCGGGCATGTCTCCCTTTATTGGTACCGG
CAGGCTTTGGGACAAGGACCGGAGTTCCTCACTTACTTCAACTACGAAGCGCAGCAGGACAAGTCCGGTC
TGCCTAATGATAGATTCAGCGCCGAGAGACCGGAGGGCAGTATCTCTACTCTTACGATACAAAGAACGGA
GCAGCGAGACTCTGCTATGTATAGATGTGCAAGTTCTAGCCAGACGGGTGCTCGCACGGACACTCAATAT
TTCGGTCCTGGTACAAGATTGACCGTCTTGGAGGATCTCCGGAACGTCACCCCACCAAAGGTCAGTTTGT
TTGAGCCATCAAAGGCGGAGATCGCCAACAAACAGAAAGCTACGCTCGTGTGTTTGGCTCGGGGCTTCTT
CCCAGACCACGTAGAACTTTCCTGGTGGGTCAATGGAAAGGAGGTTCATTCCGGAGTGTCCACTGATCCC
CAAGCGTACAAGGAATCCAACTATAGCTACTGTCTCTCATCTCGGCTCCGGGTGAGTGCGACATTCTGGC
ATAATCCTCGGAACCACTTTCGATGCCAAGTGCAGTTTCATGGGTTGAGCGAGGAAGACAAGTGGCCCGA
GGGCAGTCCTAAACCAGTCACTCAAAACATAAGCGCCGAGGCATGGGGTAGAGCCGATTGTGGGATTACT
AGCGCTTCATACCAACAAGGGGTATTGAGCGCTACAATTCTTTACGAAATTCTCCTCGGCAAGGCGACGC
TCTACGCCGTACTGGTGTCTACTCTCGTGGTTATGGCAATGGTGAAACGGAAAAACAGCTAATGA
